LOCUS       Exported 11403 bp ds-DNA circular SYN 12-MAY-2021
DEFINITION  GAL1 driven Cas9. gRNA can be cloned into BplI sites..
ACCESSION   .
VERSION     .
KEYWORDS    bRA77
SOURCE      synthetic DNA construct
  ORGANISM  synthetic DNA construct
REFERENCE   1 (bases 1 to 11403)
  AUTHORS   Anand R, Beach A, Li K, Haber J
  TITLE     Rad51-mediated double-strand break repair and mismatch correction of
            divergent substrates.
  JOURNAL   Nature. 2017 Apr 20;544(7650):377-380. doi: 10.1038/nature22046.
            Epub 2017 Apr 12.
  PUBMED    28405019
REFERENCE   2 (bases 1 to 11403)
  AUTHORS   .
  TITLE     Direct Submission
  JOURNAL   Exported May 12, 2021 from SnapGene Server 1.1.58
            http://www.snapgene.com
FEATURES             Location/Qualifiers
     source          1..11403
                     /organism="synthetic DNA construct"
                     /mol_type="other DNA"
     primer_bind     complement(29..51)
                     /label=pGEX 3'
                     /note="pGEX vectors, reverse primer"
     primer_bind     151..170
                     /label=pRS-marker
                     /note="pRS vectors, use to sequence yeast selectable
                     marker"
     CDS             complement(783..1877)
                     /codon_start=1
                     /gene="S. cerevisiae LEU2"
                     /product="3-isopropylmalate dehydrogenase, required for
                     leucine biosynthesis"
                     /label=LEU2
                     /note="yeast auxotrophic marker"
                     /translation="MSAPKKIVVLPGDHVGQEITAEAIKVLKAISDVRSNVKFDFENHL
                     IGGAAIDATGVPLPDEALEASKKADAVLLGAVGGPKWGTGSVRPEQGLLKIRKELQLYA
                     NLRPCNFASDSLLDLSPIKPQFAKGTDFVVVRELVGGIYFGKRKEDDGDGVAWDSEQYT
                     VPEVQRITRMAAFMALQHEPPLPIWSLDKANVLASSRLWRKTVEETIKNEFPTLKVQHQ
                     LIDSAAMILVKNPTHLNGIIITSNMFGDIISDEASVIPGSLGLLPSASLASLPDKNTAF
                     GLYEPCHGSAPDLPKNKVNPIATILSAAMMLKLSLNLPEEGKAIEDAVKKVLDAGIRTG
                     DLGGSNSTTEVGDAVAEEVKKILA"
     promoter        complement(1878..2285)
                     /gene="S. cerevisiae LEU2"
                     /label=LEU2 promoter
     promoter        2439..2880
                     /gene="S. cerevisiae GAL1"
                     /label=GAL1 promoter
                     /note="inducible promoter, regulated by Gal4"
     protein_bind    2439..2556
                     /label=UAS
                     /bound_moiety="Gal4"
                     /note="upstream activating sequence mediating
                     Gal4-dependent induction"
     primer_bind     2851..2874
                     /label=GAL1
                     /note="S. cerevisiae GAL1 promoter, forward primer"
     CDS             2900..7003
                     /codon_start=1
                     /product="Cas9 (Csn1) endonuclease from the Streptococcus
                     pyogenes Type II CRISPR/Cas system"
                     /label=Cas9
                     /note="generates RNA-guided double strand breaks in DNA"
                     /translation="MDKKYSIGLDIGTNSVGWAVITDEYKVPSKKFKVLGNTDRHSIKK
                     NLIGALLFDSGETAEATRLKRTARRRYTRRKNRICYLQEIFSNEMAKVDDSFFHRLEES
                     FLVEEDKKHERHPIFGNIVDEVAYHEKYPTIYHLRKKLVDSTDKADLRLIYLALAHMIK
                     FRGHFLIEGDLNPDNSDVDKLFIQLVQTYNQLFEENPINASGVDAKAILSARLSKSRRL
                     ENLIAQLPGEKKNGLFGNLIALSLGLTPNFKSNFDLAEDAKLQLSKDTYDDDLDNLLAQ
                     IGDQYADLFLAAKNLSDAILLSDILRVNTEITKAPLSASMIKRYDEHHQDLTLLKALVR
                     QQLPEKYKEIFFDQSKNGYAGYIDGGASQEEFYKFIKPILEKMDGTEELLVKLNREDLL
                     RKQRTFDNGSIPHQIHLGELHAILRRQEDFYPFLKDNREKIEKILTFRIPYYVGPLARG
                     NSRFAWMTRKSEETITPWNFEEVVDKGASAQSFIERMTNFDKNLPNEKVLPKHSLLYEY
                     FTVYNELTKVKYVTEGMRKPAFLSGEQKKAIVDLLFKTNRKVTVKQLKEDYFKKIECFD
                     SVEISGVEDRFNASLGTYHDLLKIIKDKDFLDNEENEDILEDIVLTLTLFEDREMIEER
                     LKTYAHLFDDKVMKQLKRRRYTGWGRLSRKLINGIRDKQSGKTILDFLKSDGFANRNFM
                     QLIHDDSLTFKEDIQKAQVSGQGDSLHEHIANLAGSPAIKKGILQTVKVVDELVKVMGR
                     HKPENIVIEMARENQTTQKGQKNSRERMKRIEEGIKELGSQILKEHPVENTQLQNEKLY
                     LYYLQNGRDMYVDQELDINRLSDYDVDHIVPQSFLKDDSIDNKVLTRSDKNRGKSDNVP
                     SEEVVKKMKNYWRQLLNAKLITQRKFDNLTKAERGGLSELDKAGFIKRQLVETRQITKH
                     VAQILDSRMNTKYDENDKLIREVKVITLKSKLVSDFRKDFQFYKVREINNYHHAHDAYL
                     NAVVGTALIKKYPKLESEFVYGDYKVYDVRKMIAKSEQEIGKATAKYFFYSNIMNFFKT
                     EITLANGEIRKRPLIETNGETGEIVWDKGRDFATVRKVLSMPQVNIVKKTEVQTGGFSK
                     ESILPKRNSDKLIARKKDWDPKKYGGFDSPTVAYSVLVVAKVEKGKSKKLKSVKELLGI
                     TIMERSSFEKNPIDFLEAKGYKEVKKDLIIKLPKYSLFELENGRKRMLASAGELQKGNE
                     LALPSKYVNFLYLASHYEKLKGSPEDNEQKQLFVEQHKHYLDEIIEQISEFSKRVILAD
                     ANLDKVLSAYNKHRDKPIREQAENIIHLFTLTNLGAPAAFKYFDTTIDRKRYTSTKEVL
                     DATLIHQSITGLYETRIDLSQLGGD"
     CDS             7016..7036
                     /codon_start=1
                     /product="nuclear localization signal of SV40 (simian virus
                     40) large T antigen"
                     /label=SV40 NLS
                     /translation="PKKKRKV"
     CDS             7040..7060
                     /codon_start=1
                     /product="nuclear localization signal of SV40 (simian virus
                     40) large T antigen"
                     /label=SV40 NLS
                     /translation="PKKKRKV"
     CDS             7064..7084
                     /codon_start=1
                     /product="nuclear localization signal of SV40 (simian virus
                     40) large T antigen"
                     /label=SV40 NLS
                     /translation="PKKKRKV"
     CDS             7085..7150
                     /codon_start=1
                     /product="three tandem FLAG(R) epitope tags, followed by an
                     enterokinase cleavage site"
                     /label=3xFLAG
                     /translation="DYKDHDGDYKDHDIDYKDDDDK"
     terminator      7169..7416
                     /gene="S. cerevisiae CYC1"
                     /label=CYC1 terminator
                     /note="transcription terminator for CYC1"
     primer_bind     complement(7185..7203)
                     /label=CYC1
                     /note="CYC1 transcription termination signal, reverse
                     primer"
     rep_origin      complement(7476..7931)
                     /direction=LEFT
                     /label=f1 ori
                     /note="f1 bacteriophage origin of replication; arrow
                     indicates direction of (+) strand synthesis"
     primer_bind     complement(7613..7634)
                     /label=F1ori-F
                     /note="F1 origin, forward primer"
     primer_bind     7825..7844
                     /label=F1ori-R
                     /note="F1 origin, reverse primer"
     primer_bind     8057..8079
                     /label=M13/pUC Forward
                     /note="In lacZ gene"
     primer_bind     8071..8088
                     /label=M13 Forward
                     /note="In lacZ gene. Also called M13-F20 or M13 (-21)
                     Forward"
     primer_bind     8072..8088
                     /label=M13 fwd
                     /note="common sequencing primer, one of multiple similar
                     variants"
     primer_bind     8095..8114
                     /label=T7
                     /note="T7 promoter, forward primer"
     promoter        8095..8113
                     /label=T7 promoter
                     /note="promoter for bacteriophage T7 RNA polymerase"
     primer_bind     8146..8162
                     /label=SK primer
                     /note="common sequencing primer, one of multiple similar
                     variants"
     primer_bind     8146..8162
                     /label=pBluescriptSK
                     /note="For pBluescript vector"
     promoter        8194..8462
                     /label=SNR52 promoter
                     /note="promoter for the S. cerevisiae small nucleolar RNA
                     gene SNR52"
     misc_RNA        8490..8564
                     /label=gRNA scaffold
                     /note="guide RNA scaffold for the Streptococcus pyogenes
                     CRISPR/Cas9 system"
     terminator      8569..8588
                     /label=SUP4 terminator
                     /note="transcription terminator for the S. cerevisiae SUP4
                     tRNA gene"
     promoter        complement(8630..8648)
                     /label=T3 promoter
                     /note="promoter for bacteriophage T3 RNA polymerase"
     primer_bind     complement(8669..8685)
                     /label=M13 rev
                     /note="common sequencing primer, one of multiple similar
                     variants"
     primer_bind     complement(8669..8685)
                     /label=M13 Reverse
                     /note="In lacZ gene. Also called M13-rev"
     primer_bind     complement(8682..8704)
                     /label=M13/pUC Reverse
                     /note="In lacZ gene"
     protein_bind    8693..8709
                     /label=lac operator
                     /bound_moiety="lac repressor encoded by lacI"
                     /note="The lac repressor binds to the lac operator to
                     inhibit transcription in E. coli. This inhibition can be
                     relieved by adding lactose or
                     isopropyl-beta-D-thiogalactopyranoside (IPTG)."
     promoter        complement(8717..8747)
                     /label=lac promoter
                     /note="promoter for the E. coli lac operon"
     protein_bind    8762..8783
                     /label=CAP binding site
                     /bound_moiety="E. coli catabolite activator protein"
                     /note="CAP binding activates transcription in the presence
                     of cAMP."
     primer_bind     complement(8900..8917)
                     /label=L4440
                     /note="L4440 vector, forward primer"
     rep_origin      complement(9071..9659)
                     /direction=LEFT
                     /label=ori
                     /note="high-copy-number ColE1/pMB1/pBR322/pUC origin of
                     replication"
     primer_bind     complement(9151..9170)
                     /label=pBR322ori-F
                     /note="pBR322 origin, forward primer"
     CDS             complement(9830..10690)
                     /codon_start=1
                     /gene="bla"
                     /product="beta-lactamase"
                     /label=AmpR
                     /note="confers resistance to ampicillin, carbenicillin, and
                     related antibiotics"
                     /translation="MSIQHFRVALIPFFAAFCLPVFAHPETLVKVKDAEDQLGARVGYI
                     ELDLNSGKILESFRPEERFPMMSTFKVLLCGAVLSRIDAGQEQLGRRIHYSQNDLVEYS
                     PVTEKHLTDGMTVRELCSAAITMSDNTAANLLLTTIGGPKELTAFLHNMGDHVTRLDRW
                     EPELNEAIPNDERDTTMPVAMATTLRKLLTGELLTLASRQQLIDWMEADKVAGPLLRSA
                     LPAGWFIADKSGAGERGSRGIIAALGPDGKPSRIVVIYTTGSQATMDERNRQIAEIGAS
                     LIKHW"
     primer_bind     10453..10472
                     /label=Amp-R
                     /note="Ampicillin resistance gene, reverse primer"
     promoter        complement(10691..10795)
                     /gene="bla"
                     /label=AmpR promoter
     misc_feature    10832..11335
                     /label=CEN/ARS
                     /note="S. cerevisiae CEN6 centromere fused to an
                     autonomously replicating sequence"
     primer_bind     11376..11394
                     /label=pBRforEco
                     /note="pBR322 vectors, upsteam of EcoRI site, forward
                     primer"
ORIGIN
        1 tcgcgcgttt cggtgatgac ggtgaaaacc tctgacacat gcagctcccg gagacggtca
       61 cagcttgtct gtaagcggat gccgggagca gacaagcccg tcagggcgcg tcagcgggtg
      121 ttggcgggtg tcggggctgg cttaactatg cggcatcaga gcagattgta ctgagagtgc
      181 accataccac cttttcaatt catcattttt tttttattct tttttttgat ttcgaattcg
      241 agctcgttta aactggatgg cggcgttagt atcgaatcga cagcagtata gcgaccagca
      301 ttcacatcga ctacgtcgta aggccgtttc tgacagagta aaattcttga gggaactttc
      361 accattatgg gaaatggttc aagaaggtat tgacttaaac tccatcaaat ggtcaggtca
      421 ttgagtgttt tttatttgtt gtattttttt ttttttagag aaaatcctcc aatatataaa
      481 ttaggaatca tagtttcatg attttctgtt acacctaact ttttgtgtgg tgccctcctc
      541 cttgtcaata ttaatgttaa agtgcaattc tttttcctta tcacgttgag ccattagtat
      601 caatttgctt acctgtattc ctttacatcc tcctttttct ccttcttgat aaatgtatgt
      661 agattgcgta tatagtttcg tctaccctat gaacatattc cattttgtaa tttcgtgtcg
      721 tttctattat gaatttcatt tataaagttt atgtacaaat atcataaaaa aagagaatct
      781 ttttaagcaa ggattttctt aacttcttcg gcgacagcat caccgacttc ggtggtactg
      841 ttggaaccac ctaaatcacc agttctgata cctgcatcca aaaccttttt aactgcatct
      901 tcaatggcct taccttcttc aggcaagttc aatgacaatt tcaacatcat tgcagcagac
      961 aagatagtgg cgatagggtt gaccttattc tttggcaaat ctggagcaga accgtggcat
     1021 ggttcgtaca aaccaaatgc ggtgttcttg tctggcaaag aggccaagga cgcagatggc
     1081 aacaaaccca aggaacctgg gataacggag gcttcatcgg agatgatatc accaaacatg
     1141 ttgctggtga ttataatacc atttaggtgg gttgggttct taactaggat catggcggca
     1201 gaatcaatca attgatgttg aaccttcaat gtagggaatt cgttcttgat ggtttcctcc
     1261 acagtttttc tccataatct tgaagaggcc aaaacattag ctttatccaa ggaccaaata
     1321 ggcaatggtg gctcatgttg tagggccatg aaagcggcca ttcttgtgat tctttgcact
     1381 tctggaacgg tgtattgttc actatcccaa gcgacaccat caccatcgtc ttcctttctc
     1441 ttaccaaagt aaatacctcc cactaattct ctgacaacaa cgaagtcagt acctttagca
     1501 aattgtggct tgattggaga taagtctaaa agagagtcgg atgcaaagtt acatggtctt
     1561 aagttggcgt acaattgaag ttctttacgg atttttagta aaccttgttc aggtctaaca
     1621 ctaccggtac cccatttagg accacccaca gcacctaaca aaacggcatc agccttcttg
     1681 gaggcttcca gcgcctcatc tggaagtgga acacctgtag catcgatagc agcaccacca
     1741 attaaatgat tttcgaaatc gaacttgaca ttggaacgaa catcagaaat agctttaaga
     1801 accttaatgg cttcggctgt gatttcttga ccaacgtggt cacctggcaa aacgacgatc
     1861 ttcttagggg cagacattag aatggtatat ccttgaaata tatatatata tattgctgaa
     1921 atgtaaaagg taagaaaagt tagaaagtaa gacgattgct aaccacctat tggaaaaaac
     1981 aataggtcct taaataatat tgtcaacttc aagtattgtg atgcaagcat ttagtcatga
     2041 acgcttctct attctatatg aaaagccggt tccggcgctc tcacctttcc tttttctccc
     2101 aatttttcag ttgaaaaagg tatatgcgtc aggcgacctc tgaaattaac aaaaaatttc
     2161 cagtcatcga atttgattct gtgcgatagc gcccctgtgt gttctcgtta tgttgaggaa
     2221 aaaaataatg gttgctaaga gattcgaact cttgcatctt acgatacctg agtattccca
     2281 cagttgtatt ctgggcctcc atgtcgctgg ccgggtgacc cggcggggac gaggcaagct
     2341 aaacagatct gtaaagagcc ccattatctt agcctaaaaa aaccttctct ttggaacttt
     2401 cagtaatacg cttaactgct cattgctata ttgaagtacg gattagaagc cgccgagcgg
     2461 gtgacagccc tccgaaggaa gactctcctc cgtgcgtcct cgtcttcacc ggtcgcgttc
     2521 ctgaaacgca gatgtgcctc gcgccgcact gctccgaaca ataaagattc tacaatacta
     2581 gcttttatgg ttatgaagag gaaaaattgg cagtaacctg gccccacaaa ccttcaaatg
     2641 aacgaatcaa attaacaacc ataggatgat aatgcgatta gttttttagc cttatttctg
     2701 gggtaattaa tcagcgaagc gatgattttt gatctattaa cagatatata aatgcaaaaa
     2761 ctgcataacc actttaacta atactttcaa cattttcggt ttgtattact tcttattcaa
     2821 atgtaataaa agtatcaaca aaaaattgtt aatatacctc tatactttaa cgtcaaggag
     2881 aaaaaacccg gatctcaaaa tggataaaaa gtatagtatt ggtttagata ttggtactaa
     2941 ctctgtgggt tgggcagtta tcactgacga atataaagtt ccatcaaaga aatttaaggt
     3001 gttaggtaac actgacagac actcaataaa aaagaatctt atcggtgctc ttttgttcga
     3061 ctccggtgaa actgccgagg ctacacgttt aaaaagaaca gcaagaagaa gatatacccg
     3121 tagaaaaaat agaatatgtt atttacaaga aatcttttct aatgaaatgg ctaaagttga
     3181 tgattccttt ttccatagat tggaagagtc atttttggtt gaagaagaca aaaagcatga
     3241 gagacatcca atctttggga atatagttga tgaagtggct taccatgaaa aatatcctac
     3301 catttatcat ttaagaaaga aattggtaga ttcaactgat aaagctgacc ttagattaat
     3361 ctatttagca cttgcccata tgattaaatt tagaggtcat tttttgattg aaggtgattt
     3421 gaacccagat aattctgacg tggataaatt atttattcaa ttagtccaaa cctacaacca
     3481 attatttgag gaaaatccaa ttaatgctag tggtgtcgat gccaaagcta tattatcagc
     3541 cagattatca aaatctagac gtttggaaaa tttgattgcc caattgccag gagaaaaaaa
     3601 gaatggatta tttggaaact tgatcgcatt atcattgggt ttgacaccaa attttaaatc
     3661 taattttgat ttagctgaag atgctaaatt acaattatca aaagacacct atgacgacga
     3721 tttggacaat ttacttgctc aaattggtga tcaatatgca gatttgttct tagctgctaa
     3781 aaacttatct gatgctattt tgttgtctga tattttgaga gtgaacacag aaataaccaa
     3841 agctccatta tcagcatcta tgatcaaacg ttatgatgaa caccatcagg atttgacttt
     3901 attgaaagct ttggtgagac aacaattgcc agagaagtat aaagaaatct ttttcgatca
     3961 atctaaaaac gggtatgcag gttatattga tgggggtgcc tcccaagagg aattttacaa
     4021 atttataaaa cctattttag aaaagatgga tgggactgag gaacttttgg tcaaattgaa
     4081 cagagaagat ttgttacgta aacagagaac ttttgataat ggtagtatac ctcaccaaat
     4141 tcatttgggt gagttgcatg caattttaag aagacaagaa gatttttatc catttttaaa
     4201 agataataga gaaaaaatcg agaaaatttt aacctttaga attccatact atgttgggcc
     4261 tttggctaga ggtaattcaa gatttgcctg gatgacacgt aaatcagaag aaactattac
     4321 cccttggaat tttgaagagg ttgttgataa aggagcatca gcacagagtt ttattgaaag
     4381 aatgaccaat ttcgataaaa acttaccaaa tgaaaaagtt ttaccaaaac attccttgtt
     4441 atacgaatat tttactgttt acaatgaact tacaaaggtt aaatatgtta ctgaaggtat
     4501 gcgtaagcca gcctttttat ctggagaaca gaaaaaggca atagttgatt tattgtttaa
     4561 aacaaataga aaagttactg ttaaacaatt aaaagaagat tactttaaga aaattgaatg
     4621 ttttgattca gttgaaatca gtggtgttga agacagattt aatgctagtt taggaactta
     4681 ccatgattta cttaaaatta tcaaagataa agatttcttg gataacgaag aaaatgaaga
     4741 cattttagaa gacattgttt taaccttaac tttattcgaa gatagagaga tgattgaaga
     4801 acgtttgaag acttatgcac atttgtttga cgataaagtg atgaaacagt tgaaaagaag
     4861 acgttatact ggatggggta gattgtctcg taaattgatc aatggaatta gagataaaca
     4921 aagtggtaaa actatcttgg actttttgaa atctgacgga tttgctaata gaaatttcat
     4981 gcaattgatc cacgacgata gtttgacatt taaagaagac atccaaaagg cccaagtgag
     5041 tgggcaaggt gattcattac atgaacatat tgcaaattta gccggatctc ctgctattaa
     5101 gaaagggata ttacaaactg ttaaagttgt ggatgaatta gtgaaagtaa tgggaagaca
     5161 taaacctgaa aacattgtca ttgagatggc aagagaaaat caaactacac aaaaaggaca
     5221 gaaaaatagt agagaacgta tgaaaagaat agaagagggt attaaagaat tgggtagtca
     5281 aatattgaaa gaacacccag tggaaaatac ccagttgcaa aatgaaaaat tatatcttta
     5341 ctaccttcaa aatggacgtg atatgtatgt tgatcaggaa ttagatataa atagactttc
     5401 agattatgat gtagatcata tagttccaca atctttcttg aaagatgatt ccatagacaa
     5461 taaagtatta actagaagtg ataaaaatag aggtaaaagt gataatgtcc caagtgagga
     5521 agtcgtcaaa aagatgaaaa attactggcg tcaacttttg aatgctaaat taattactca
     5581 aagaaaattt gataatttga ctaaagcaga aagaggtggg ctttctgaat tagataaagc
     5641 cgggttcatt aaaagacaat tggtcgaaac tagacaaatt actaaacatg ttgcccaaat
     5701 tttagattcc cgtatgaaca ctaagtatga cgaaaatgat aagttaatac gtgaggttaa
     5761 agtcattact ttaaaatcaa aacttgtctc tgatttcaga aaggatttcc aattctataa
     5821 agttagagaa attaataatt atcatcatgc tcatgatgca tatttgaatg ctgtagttgg
     5881 aactgcttta atcaagaaat accctaaatt agaatctgaa tttgtatatg gtgattacaa
     5941 agtctatgat gttagaaaga tgattgctaa atcagaacaa gaaattggta aagctacagc
     6001 taaatacttc ttttactcta acattatgaa tttctttaaa acagaaatta ctttggcaaa
     6061 cggtgaaatt agaaaaagac ctcttattga aacaaatggt gagactggag agatagtttg
     6121 ggacaaaggg cgtgatttcg ctactgttag aaaagtttta tcaatgccac aagttaacat
     6181 tgtaaagaaa acagaggttc aaactggtgg tttctcaaaa gaaagtattt tgcctaaaag
     6241 aaatagtgat aaattgattg ccagaaaaaa ggattgggat ccaaagaaat atggtggttt
     6301 cgactcacca accgtagcct attctgtttt ggttgtggca aaggttgaaa agggtaaaag
     6361 taaaaagctt aaatcagtaa aagaactttt gggtattaca ataatggaaa gaagttcctt
     6421 tgaaaagaac cctattgatt ttttggaagc taaaggttat aaggaagtaa agaaggactt
     6481 aataatcaaa ttgcctaaat attctttatt tgaattagaa aatgggagaa aaagaatgtt
     6541 ggcttctgct ggagaattgc aaaagggtaa tgaattagca ttgccttcca aatatgttaa
     6601 cttcttgtat ttagcttcac actatgaaaa gttgaaaggg tcaccagaag ataacgagca
     6661 aaaacaatta tttgttgaac aacacaaaca ctacttagat gagattatag aacaaattag
     6721 tgaattcagt aaaagagtga tattagctga tgcaaattta gataaagttt tgtcagccta
     6781 taacaaacat agagataagc caattagaga acaagcagaa aacattattc acttatttac
     6841 ccttaccaat ttaggagcac ctgctgcttt caagtatttt gatacaacaa ttgatcgtaa
     6901 aagatatacc tcaacaaaag aagtcttaga cgccacctta attcatcaat caatcactgg
     6961 attgtatgag acaagaattg atttgtctca attgggtggt gatgaagggg ctgatcctaa
     7021 gaagaaaaga aaagttgatc caaagaaaaa gcgtaaggtg gatcctaaga aaaagagaaa
     7081 ggttgactac aaagaccatg acggtgatta taaagatcat gacatcgact acaaggatga
     7141 cgatgacaag tgataatctc ttctcgagtc atgtaattag ttatgtcacg cttacattca
     7201 cgccctcccc ccacatccgc tctaaccgaa aaggaaggag ttagacaacc tgaagtctag
     7261 gtccctattt atttttttat agttatgtta gtattaagaa cgttatttat atttcaaatt
     7321 tttctttttt ttctgtacag acgcgtgtac gcatgtaaca ttatactgaa aaccttgctt
     7381 gagaaggttt tgggacgctc gaaggcttta atttgcggcc ggtactgcgg tgtgaaatac
     7441 cgcacagatg cgtaaggaga aaataccgca tcaggaaatt gtaagcgtta atattttgtt
     7501 aaaattcgcg ttaaattttt gttaaatcag ctcatttttt aaccaatagg ccgaaatcgg
     7561 caaaatccct tataaatcaa aagaatagac cgagataggg ttgagtgttg ttccagtttg
     7621 gaacaagagt ccactattaa agaacgtgga ctccaacgtc aaaggnnnnn nnnnnnnnnn
     7681 nnnnnnnnnn nnnnnnnnnn nnnnnnnnnn nnnntnnnnn nnnnnnnnnn nnnnnnnnnn
     7741 nnnnnnnnnn nnnnnnnnnn nnnnnnnnnn nnnnnnnnnn nnnnnnnnnn nnnnnnnnnn
     7801 nnnnnngnnn nnnnnnnnnn nnnnnnnnnn nnnnnnnnnn nnnnnnnnnn nnnnnnnnnn
     7861 nnnnnnnnnn nnnnnnnnnn nnnnnnnnnn nnnnnnnnnn nnnnnnnnnn nnnnnnnnnn
     7921 nnnnnnnnnn nccattcgcc attcaggctg cgcaactgtt gggaagggcg atcggtgcgg
     7981 gcctcttcgc tattacgcca gctggcgaaa gggggatgtg ctgcaaggcg attaagttgg
     8041 gtaacgccag ggttttccca gtcacgacgt tgtaaaacga cggccagtga attgtaatac
     8101 gactcactat agggcgaatt ggagctccac cgcggtggcg gccgctctag aactagtgga
     8161 tcccccgggc tgcaggaatt cgatatcaag ctttctttga aaagataatg tatgattatg
     8221 ctttcactca tatttataca gaaacttgat gttttctttc gagtatatac aaggtgatta
     8281 catgtacgtt tgaagtacaa ctctagattt tgtagtgccc tcttgggcta gcggtaaagg
     8341 tgcgcatttt ttcacaccct acaatgttct gttcaaaaga ttttggtcaa acgctgtaga
     8401 agtgaaagtt ggtgcgcatg tttcggcgtt cgaaacttct ccgcagtgaa agataaatga
     8461 tcctagatgc gagatatcct catgcctagg ttttagagct agaaatagca agttaaaata
     8521 aggctagtcc gttatcaact tgaaaaagtg gcaccgagtc ggtggtgctt tttttgtttt
     8581 ttatgtctac cgtcgacctc gagggggggc ccggtaccag cttttgttcc ctttagtgag
     8641 ggttaatttc gagcttggcg taatcatggt catagctgtt tcctgtgtga aattgttatc
     8701 cgctcacaat tccacacaac atacgagccg gaagcataaa gtgtaaagcc tggggtgcct
     8761 aatgagtgag ctaactcaca ttaattgcgt tgcgctcact gcccgctttc cagtcgggaa
     8821 acctgtcgtg ccagctgcat taatgaatcg gccaacgcgc ggggagaggc ggtttgcgta
     8881 ttgggcgctc ttccgcttcc tcgctcactg actcgctgcg ctcggtcgtt cggctgcggc
     8941 gagcggtatc agctcactca aaggcggtaa tacggttatc cacagaatca ggggataacg
     9001 caggaaagaa catgtgagca aaaggccagc aaaaggccag gaaccgtaaa aaggccgcgt
     9061 tgctggcgtt tttccatagg ctccgccccc ctgacgagca tcacaaaaat cgacgctcaa
     9121 gtcagaggtg gcgaaacccg acaggactat aaagatacca ggcgtttccc cctggaagct
     9181 ccctcgtgcg ctctcctgtt ccgaccctgc cgcttaccgg atacctgtcc gcctttctcc
     9241 cttcgggaag cgtggcgctt tctcatagct cacgctgtag gtatctcagt tcggtgtagg
     9301 tcgttcgctc caagctgggc tgtgtgcacg aaccccccgt tcagcccgac cgctgcgcct
     9361 tatccggtaa ctatcgtctt gagtccaacc cggtaagaca cgacttatcg ccactggcag
     9421 cagccactgg taacaggatt agcagagcga ggtatgtagg cggtgctaca gagttcttga
     9481 agtggtggcc taactacggc tacactagaa gaacagtatt tggtatctgc gctctgctga
     9541 agccagttac cttcggaaaa agagttggta gctcttgatc cggcaaacaa accaccgctg
     9601 gtagcggtgg tttttttgtt tgcaagcagc agattacgcg cagaaaaaaa ggatctcaag
     9661 aagatccttt gatcttttct acggggtctg acgctcagtg gaacgaaaac tcacgttaag
     9721 ggattttggt catgagatta tcaaaaagga tcttcaccta gatcctttta aattaaaaat
     9781 gaagttttaa atcaatctaa agtatatatg agtaaacttg gtctgacagt taccaatgct
     9841 taatcagtga ggcacctatc tcagcgatct gtctatttcg ttcatccata gttgcctgac
     9901 tccccgtcgt gtagataact acgatacggg agggcttacc atctggcccc agtgctgcaa
     9961 tgataccgcg agacccacgc tcaccggctc cagatttatc agcaataaac cagccagccg
    10021 gaagggccga gcgcagaagt ggtcctgcaa ctttatccgc ctccatccag tctattaatt
    10081 gttgccggga agctagagta agtagttcgc cagttaatag tttgcgcaac gttgttgcca
    10141 ttgctacagg catcgtggtg tcacgctcgt cgtttggtat ggcttcattc agctccggtt
    10201 cccaacgatc aaggcgagtt acatgatccc ccatgttgtg caaaaaagcg gttagctcct
    10261 tcggtcctcc gatcgttgtc agaagtaagt tggccgcagt gttatcactc atggttatgg
    10321 cagcactgca taattctctt actgtcatgc catccgtaag atgcttttct gtgactggtg
    10381 agtactcaac caagtcattc tgagaatagt gtatgcggcg accgagttgc tcttgcccgg
    10441 cgtcaatacg ggataatacc gcgccacata gcagaacttt aaaagtgctc atcattggaa
    10501 aacgttcttc ggggcgaaaa ctctcaagga tcttaccgct gttgagatcc agttcgatgt
    10561 aacccactcg tgcacccaac tgatcttcag catcttttac tttcaccagc gtttctgggt
    10621 gagcaaaaac aggaaggcaa aatgccgcaa aaaagggaat aagggcgaca cggaaatgtt
    10681 gaatactcat actcttcctt tttcaatatt attgaagcat ttatcagggt tattgtctca
    10741 tgagcggata catatttgaa tgtatttaga aaaataaaca aataggggtt ccgcgcacat
    10801 ttccccgaaa agtgccacct gggtcctttt catcacgtgc tataaaaata attataattt
    10861 aaatttttta atataaatat ataaattaaa aatagaaagt aaaaaaagaa attaaagaaa
    10921 aaatagtttt tgttttccga agatgtaaaa gactctaggg ggatcgccaa caaatactac
    10981 cttttatctt gctcttcctg ctctcaggta ttaatgccga attgtttcat cttgtctgtg
    11041 tagaagacca cacacgaaaa tcctgtgatt ttacatttta cttatcgtta atcgaatgta
    11101 tatctattta atctgctttt cttgtctaat aaatatatat gtaaagtacg ctttttgttg
    11161 aaatttttta aacctttgtt tatttttttt tcttcattcc gtaactcttc taccttcttt
    11221 atttactttc taaaatccaa atacaaaaca taaaaataaa taaacacaga gtaaattccc
    11281 aaattattcc atcattaaaa gatacgaggc gcgtgtaagt tacaggcaag cgatccgtct
    11341 aagaaaccat tattatcatg acattaacct ataaaaatag gcgtatcacg aggccctttc
    11401 gtc
//
